Features (pLannotate 1.2.2; 25 found; start..end, strand, type, name):
      4..383     +  enhancer       CMV enhancer: human cytomegalovirus immediate early enhancer
    385..661     +  promoter       chicken β-actin promoter: No description available
    662..1678    +  intron         chimeric intron: chimera between introns from chicken β-actin and rabbit β-globin
   1743..2822    +  CDS            POU5F1: PO5F1_HUMAN - Also known as OCT3, OCT4, OTF3. Experimental evidence at protein level: Swiss-Prot protein existence level 1. Transcription factor that binds to the octamer motif (5'- ATTTGCAT-3'). Forms a trimeric complex with SOX2 or SOX15 on DNA and controls the expression of a number of genes involved in embryonic development such as YES1, FGF4, UTF1 and ZFP206. Critical for early embryogenesis and for embryonic stem cell pluripotency. From Homo sapiens (Human).
   2866..3454    +  misc_feature   WPRE: woodchuck hepatitis virus posttranscriptional regulatory element
   3458..3538    +  CDS            HBB (fragment): HBB_PONPY - Experimental evidence at transcript level: Swiss-Prot protein existence level 2. Involved in oxygen transport from the lung to the various peripheral tissues. From Pongo pygmaeus (Bornean orangutan).
   3609..3664    +  polyA_signal   β-globin poly(A) signal: rabbit β-globin polyadenylation signal (Gil and Proudfoot, 1987)
   4047..4069    -  protein_bind   lac operator (fragment): The lac repressor binds to the lac operator to inhibit transcription in E. coli. This inhibition can be relieved by adding lactose or isopropyl-β-D-thiogalactopyranoside (IPTG). lac repressor encoded by lacI
   4073..4103    -  promoter       lac promoter: promoter for the E. coli lac operon
   4118..4139    -  protein_bind   CAP binding site: CAP binding activates transcription in the presence of cAMP. E. coli catabolite activator protein
   4152..4191    -  CDS            lacI (fragment): lac repressor; lacI; The lac repressor binds to the lac operator to inhibit transcription in E. coli. This inhibition can be relieved by adding lactose or isopropyl-β-D-thiogalactopyranoside (IPTG).
   4228..4261    -  protein_bind   loxP: Cre-mediated recombination occurs in the 8-bp core sequence (GCATACAT). Cre recombinase
   4314..4337    +  promoter       tet promoter (fragment): E. coli promoter for tetracycline efflux protein gene
   4340..4684    +  CDS            BRRF2_EBVB9 (fragment): Protein inferred from homology: Swiss-Prot protein existence level 3. From Epstein-Barr virus (strain B95-8) (HHV-4) (Human herpesvirus 4).
   4722..6647    +  CDS            EBNA1: Epstein-Barr nuclear antigen 1, also known as EBNA-1 crucial for latent viral infection, and for episomal amplification of vectors containing the oriP origin (Okita et al., 2013)
   6730..6798    +  CDS            gL (fragment): GL_EBVB9 - Experimental evidence at protein level: Swiss-Prot protein existence level 1. The heterodimer glycoprotein H-glycoprotein L is required for the fusion of viral and plasma membranes leading to virus entry into the host cell. Acts as a functional inhibitor of gH and maintains gH in an inhibited form. Upon binding to host integrins, gL dissociates from gH leading to activation of the viral fusion glycoproteins gB and gH. Fusion of EBV with B-lymphocytes requires the additional receptor- binding protein gp42, which forms a complex with gH/gL. The heterodimer gH/gL targets also host EPHA
   6815..6848    -  protein_bind   loxP: Cre-mediated recombination occurs in the 8-bp core sequence (GCATACAT). Cre recombinase
   6882..7034    +  CDS            gL (fragment): GL_EBVA8 - Experimental evidence at protein level: Swiss-Prot protein existence level 1. The heterodimer glycoprotein H-glycoprotein L is required for the fusion of viral and plasma membranes leading to virus entry into the host cell. Acts as a functional inhibitor of gH and maintains gH in an inhibited form. Upon binding to host integrins, gL dissociates from gH leading to activation of the viral fusion glycoproteins gB and gH. The heterodimer gH/gL targets also host EPHA2 to promote viral entry. From Epstein-Barr virus (strain AG876) (HHV-4) (Human herpesvirus 4).
   7035..8824    +  rep_origin     oriP: Epstein-Barr virus oriP replication origin (Yates et al., 2000)
   9295..9608    +  promoter       U6 promoter: RNA polymerase III promoter for mouse U6 snRNA (Das et al., 1988)
   9669..9692    -  misc_feature   MCS (fragment): pBluescript multiple cloning site
   9693..9747    -  CDS            lacI (fragment): lac repressor; lacI; The lac repressor binds to the lac operator to inhibit transcription in E. coli. This inhibition can be relieved by adding lactose or isopropyl-β-D-thiogalactopyranoside (IPTG).
   9930..10518   -  rep_origin     ori: high-copy-number ColE1/pMB1/pBR322/pUC origin of replication
  10689..11549   -  CDS            AmpR: β-lactamase; bla; confers resistance to ampicillin, carbenicillin, and related antibiotics
  11550..11654   -  promoter       AmpR promoter: bla
>Addgene plasmid | pCXLE-hOCT3/4-shp53-F | analyzer sequence | sequence record 12815
GTCGACATTGATTATTGACTAGTTATTAATAGTAATCAATTACGGGGTCATTAGTTCATAGCCCATATAT
GGAGTTCCGCGTTACATAACTTACGGTAAATGGCCCGCCTGGCTGACCGCCCAACGACCCCCGCCCATTG
ACGTCAATAATGACGTATGTTCCCATAGTAACGCCAATAGGGACTTTCCATTGACGTCAATGGGTGGAGT
ATTTACGGTAAACTGCCCACTTGGCAGTACATCAAGTGTATCATATGCCAAGTACGCCCCCTATTGACGT
CAATGACGGTAAATGGCCCGCCTGGCATTATGCCCAGTACATGACCTTATGGGACTTTCCTACTTGGCAG
TACATCTACGTATTAGTCATCGCTATTACCATGGTCGAGGTGAGCCCCACGTTCTGCTTCACTCTCCCCA
TCTCCCCCCCCTCCCCACCCCCAATTTTGTATTTATTTATTTTTTAATTATTTTGTGCAGCGATGGGGGC
GGGGGGGGGGGGGGGGCGCGCGCCAGGCGGGGCGGGGCGGGGCGAGGGGCGGGGCGGGCGAGGCGGAGAG
GTGCGGCGGCAGCCAATCAGAGCGGCGCGCTCCGAAAGTTTCCTTTTATGGCGAGGCGGCGGCGGCGGCG
GCCCTATAAAAAGCGAAGCGCGCGGCGGGCGGGAGTCGCTGCGCGCTGCCTTCGCCCCGTGCCCCGCTCC
GCCGCCGCCTCGCGCCGCCCGCCCCGGCTCTGACTGACCGCGTTACTCCCACAGGTGAGCGGGCGGGACG
GCCCTTCTCCTCCGGGCTGTAATTAGCGCTTGGTTTAATGACGGCTTGTTTCTTTTCTGTGGCTGCGTGA
AAGCCTTGAGGGGCTCCGGGAGGGCCCTTTGTGCGGGGGGAGCGGCTCGGGGGGTGCGTGCGTGTGTGTG
TGCGTGGGGAGCGCCGCGTGCGGCTCCGCGCTGCCCGGCGGCTGTGAGCGCTGCGGGCGCGGCGCGGGGC
TTTGTGCGCTCCGCAGTGTGCGCGAGGGGAGCGCGGCCGGGGGCGGTGCCCCGCGGTGCGGGGGGGGCTG
CGAGGGGAACAAAGGCTGCGTGCGGGGTGTGTGCGTGGGGGGGTGAGCAGGGGGTGTGGGCGCGTCGGTC
GGGCTGCAACCCCCCCTGCACCCCCCTCCCCGAGTTGCTGAGCACGGCCCGGCTTCGGGTGCGGGGCTCC
GTACGGGGCGTGGCGCGGGGCTCGCCGTGCCGGGCGGGGGGTGGCGGCAGGTGGGGGTGCCGGGCGGGGC
GGGGCCGCCTCGGGCCGGGGAGGGCTCGGGGGAGGGGCGCGGCGGCCCCCGGAGCGCCGGCGGCTGTCGA
GGCGCGGCGAGCCGCAGCCATTGCCTTTTATGGTAATCGTGCGAGAGGGCGCAGGGACTTCCTTTGTCCC
AAATCTGTGCGGAGCCGAAATCTGGGAGGCGCCGCCGCACCCCCTCTAGCGGGCGCGGGGCGAAGCGGTG
CGGCGCCGGCAGGAAGGAAATGGGCGGGGAGGGCCTTCGTGCGTCGCCGCGCCGCCGTCCCCTTCTCCCT
CTCCAGCCTCGGGGCTGTCCGCGGGGGGACGGCTGCCTTCGGGGGGGACGGGGCAGGGCGGGGTTCGGCT
TCTGGCGTGTGACCGGCGGCTCTAGAGCCTCTGCTAACCATGTTCATGCCTTCTTCTTTTTCCTACAGCT
CCTGGGCAACGTGCTGGTTATTGTGCTGTCTCATCATTTTGGCAAAGAATTCGCCCTTCACCATGGCGGG
ACACCTGGCTTCGGATTTCGCCTTCTCGCCCCCTCCAGGTGGTGGAGGTGATGGGCCAGGGGGGCCGGAG
CCGGGCTGGGTTGATCCTCGGACCTGGCTAAGCTTCCAAGGCCCTCCTGGAGGGCCAGGAATCGGGCCGG
GGGTTGGGCCAGGCTCTGAGGTGTGGGGGATTCCCCCATGCCCCCCGCCGTATGAGTTCTGTGGGGGGAT
GGCGTACTGTGGGCCCCAGGTTGGAGTGGGGCTAGTGCCCCAAGGCGGCTTGGAGACCTCTCAGCCTGAG
GGCGAAGCAGGAGTCGGGGTGGAGAGCAACTCCGATGGGGCCTCCCCGGAGCCCTGCACCGTCACCCCTG
GTGCCGTGAAGCTGGAGAAGGAGAAGCTGGAGCAAAACCCGGAGGAGTCCCAGGACATCAAAGCTCTGCA
GAAAGAACTCGAGCAATTTGCCAAGCTCCTGAAGCAGAAGAGGATCACCCTGGGATATACACAGGCCGAT
GTGGGGCTCACCCTGGGGGTTCTATTTGGGAAGGTATTCAGCCAAACGACCATCTGCCGCTTTGAGGCTC
TGCAGCTTAGCTTCAAGAACATGTGTAAGCTGCGGCCCTTGCTGCAGAAGTGGGTGGAGGAAGCTGACAA
CAATGAAAATCTTCAGGAGATATGCAAAGCAGAAACCCTCGTGCAGGCCCGAAAGAGAAAGCGAACCAGT
ATCGAGAACCGAGTGAGAGGCAACCTGGAGAATTTGTTCCTGCAGTGCCCGAAACCCACACTGCAGCAGA
TCAGCCACATCGCCCAGCAGCTTGGGCTCGAGAAGGATGTGGTCCGAGTGTGGTTCTGTAACCGGCGCCA
GAAGGGCAAGCGATCAAGCAGCGACTATGCACAACGAGAGGATTTTGAGGCTGCTGGGTCTCCTTTCTCA
GGGGGACCAGTGTCCTTTCCTCTGGCCCCAGGGCCCCATTTTGGTACCCCAGGCTATGGGAGCCCTCACT
TCACTGCACTGTACTCCTCGGTCCCTTTCCCTGAGGGGGAAGCCTTTCCCCCTGTCTCTGTCACCACTCT
GGGCTCTCCCATGCATTCAAACTGAGGTAAGGGCGAATTCAAGCTTCGGGGACTAGTCATATGATAATCA
ACCTCTGGATTACAAAATTTGTGAAAGATTGACTGGTATTCTTAACTATGTTGCTCCTTTTACGCTATGT
GGATACGCTGCTTTAATGCCTTTGTATCATGCTATTGCTTCCCGTATGGCTTTCATTTTCTCCTCCTTGT
ATAAATCCTGGTTGCTGTCTCTTTATGAGGAGTTGTGGCCCGTTGTCAGGCAACGTGGCGTGGTGTGCAC
TGTGTTTGCTGACGCAACCCCCACTGGTTGGGGCATTGCCACCACCTGTCAGCTCCTTTCCGGGACTTTC
GCTTTCCCCCTCCCTATTGCCACGGCGGAACTCATCGCCGCCTGCCTTGCCCGCTGCTGGACAGGGGCTC
GGCTGTTGGGCACTGACAATTCCGTGGTGTTGTCGGGGAAGCTGACGTCCTTTCCATGGCTGCTCGCCTG
TGTTGCCACCTGGATTCTGCGCGGGACGTCCTTCTGCTACGTCCCTTCGGCCCTCAATCCAGCGGACCTT
CCTTCCCGCGGCCTGCTGCCGGCTCTGCGGCCTCTTCCGCGTCTTCGCCTTCGCCCTCAGACGAGTCGGA
TCTCCCTTTGGGCCGCCTCCCCGCATCGGTAAATTCACTCCTCAGGTGCAGGCTGCCTATCAGAAGGTGG
TGGCTGGTGTGGCCAATGCCCTGGCTCACAAATACCACTGAGATCTTTTTCCCTCTGCCAAAAATTATGG
GGACATCATGAAGCCCCTTGAGCATCTGACTTCTGGCTAATAAAGGAAATTTATTTTCATTGCAATAGTG
TGTTGGAATTTTTTGTGTCTCTCACTCGGAAGGACATATGGGAGGGCAAATCATTTAAAACATCAGAATG
AGTATTTGGTTTAGAGTTTGGCAACATATGCCCATATGCTGGCTGCCATGAACAAAGGTTGGCTATAAAG
AGGTCATCAGTATATGAAACAGCCCCCTGCTGTCCATTCCTTATTCCATAGAAAAGCCTTGACTTGAGGT
TAGATTTTTTTTATATTTTGTTTTGTGTTATTTTTTTCTTTAACATCCCTAAAATTTTCCTTACATGTTT
TACTAGCCAGATTTTTCCTCCTCTCCTGACTACTCCCAGTCATAGCTGTCCCTCTTCTCTTATGGAGATC
CCTCGACCTGCAGCCCAAGCTTGGCGTAATCATGGTCATAGCTGTTTCCTGTGTGAAATTGTTATCCGCT
CACAATTCCACACAACATACGAGCCGGAAGCATAAAGTGTAAAGCCTGGGGTGCCTAATGAGTGAGCTAA
CTCACATTAATTGCGTTGCGCTCACTGCCCGCTTTCCAGTCGGGAAACCTGTCGTGCCAGCGGATCTCAA
TTCCGATCATATTCAATAACCCTTAATATAACTTCGTATAATGTATGCTATACGAAGTTATTAGGTCTGA
AGAGGAGTTTACGTCCAGCCAAGCTTAGGATCAATTCTCATGTTTGACAGCTTATCATCGATAAGCTGAT
CCTCACAGGCCGCACCCAGCTTTTCTTCCGTTGCCCCAGTAGCATCTCTGTCTGGTGACCTTGAAGAGGA
AGAGGAGGGGTCCCGAGAATCCCCATCCCTACCGTCCAGCAAAAAGGGGGACGAGGAATTTGAGGCCTGG
CTTGAGGCTCAGGACGCAAATCTTGAGGATGTTCAGCGGGAGTTTTCCGGGCTGCGAGTAATTGGTGATG
AGGACGAGGATGGTTCGGAGGATGGGGAATTTTCAGACCTGGATCTGTCTGACAGCGACCATGAAGGGGA
TGAGGGTGGGGGGGCTGTTGGAGGGGGCAGGAGTCTGCACTCCCTGTATTCACTGAGCGTCGTCTAATAA
AGATGTCTATTGATCTCTTTTAGTGTGAATCATGTCTGACGAGGGGCCAGGTACAGGACCTGGAAATGGC
CTAGGAGAGAAGGGAGACACATCTGGACCAGAAGGCTCCGGCGGCAGTGGACCTCAAAGAAGAGGGGGTG
ATAACCATGGACGAGGACGGGGAAGAGGACGAGGACGAGGAGGCGGAAGACCAGGAGCCCCGGGCGGCTC
AGGATCAGGGCCAAGACATAGAGATGGTGTCCGGAGACCCCAAAAACGTCCAAGTTGCATTGGCTGCAAA
GGGACCCACGGTGGAACAGGAGCAGGAGCAGGAGCGGGAGGGGCAGGAGCAGGAGGGGCAGGAGCAGGAG
GAGGGGCAGGAGCAGGAGGAGGGGCAGGAGGGGCAGGAGGGGCAGGAGGGGCAGGAGCAGGAGGAGGGGC
AGGAGCAGGAGGAGGGGCAGGAGGGGCAGGAGGGGCAGGAGCAGGAGGAGGGGCAGGAGCAGGAGGAGGG
GCAGGAGGGGCAGGAGCAGGAGGAGGGGCAGGAGGGGCAGGAGGGGCAGGAGCAGGAGGAGGGGCAGGAG
CAGGAGGAGGGGCAGGAGGGGCAGGAGCAGGAGGAGGGGCAGGAGGGGCAGGAGGGGCAGGAGCAGGAGG
AGGGGCAGGAGCAGGAGGGGCAGGAGGGGCAGGAGGGGCAGGAGCAGGAGGGGCAGGAGCAGGAGGAGGG
GCAGGAGGGGCAGGAGGGGCAGGAGCAGGAGGGGCAGGAGCAGGAGGGGCAGGAGCAGGAGGGGCAGGAG
CAGGAGGGGCAGGAGGGGCAGGAGCAGGAGGGGCAGGAGGGGCAGGAGCAGGAGGGGCAGGAGGGGCAGG
AGCAGGAGGAGGGGCAGGAGGGGCAGGAGCAGGAGGAGGGGCAGGAGGGGCAGGAGCAGGAGGGGCAGGA
GGGGCAGGAGCAGGAGGGGCAGGAGGGGCAGGAGCAGGAGGGGCAGGAGGGGCAGGAGCAGGAGGAGGGG
CAGGAGCAGGAGGGGCAGGAGCAGGAGGTGGAGGCCGGGGTCGAGGAGGCAGTGGAGGCCGGGGTCGAGG
AGGTAGTGGAGGCCGGGGTCGAGGAGGTAGTGGAGGCCGCCGGGGTAGAGGACGTGAAAGAGCCAGGGGG
GGAAGTCGTGAAAGAGCCAGGGGGAGAGGTCGTGGACGTGGAGAAAAGAGGCCCAGGAGTCCCAGTAGTC
AGTCATCATCATCCGGGTCTCCACCGCGCAGGCCCCCTCCAGGTAGAAGGCCATTTTTCCACCCTGTAGG
GGAAGCCGATTATTTTGAATACCACCAAGAAGGTGGCCCAGATGGTGAGCCTGACGTGCCCCCGGGAGCG
ATAGAGCAGGGCCCCGCAGATGACCCAGGAGAAGGCCCAAGCACTGGACCCCGGGGTCAGGGTGATGGAG
GCAGGCGCAAAAAAGGAGGGTGGTTTGGAAAGCATCGTGGTCAAGGAGGTTCCAACCCGAAATTTGAGAA
CATTGCAGAAGGTTTAAGAGCTCTCCTGGCTAGGAGTCACGTAGAAAGGACTACCGACGAAGGAACTTGG
GTCGCCGGTGTGTTCGTATATGGAGGTAGTAAGACCTCCCTTTACAACCTAAGGCGAGGAACTGCCCTTG
CTATTCCACAATGTCGTCTTACACCATTGAGTCGTCTCCCCTTTGGAATGGCCCCTGGACCCGGCCCACA
ACCTGGCCCGCTAAGGGAGTCCATTGTCTGTTATTTCATGGTCTTTTTACAAACTCATATATTTGCTGAG
GTTTTGAAGGATGCGATTAAGGACCTTGTTATGACAAAGCCCGCTCCTACCTGCAATATCAGGGTGACTG
TGTGCAGCTTTGACGATGGAGTAGATTTGCCTCCCTGGTTTCCACCTATGGTGGAAGGGGCTGCCGCGGA
GGGTGATGACGGAGATGACGGAGATGAAGGAGGTGATGGAGATGAGGGTGAGGAAGGGCAGGAGTGATGT
AACTTGTTAGGAGACGCCCTCAATCGTATTAAAAGCCGTGTATTCCCCCGCACTAAAGAATAAATCCCCA
GTAGACATCATGCGTGCTGTTGGTGTATTTCTGGCCATCTGTCTTGTCACCATTTTCGTCCTCCCAACAT
GGGGCAATTGCCGGAACCCTTAATATAACTTCGTATAATGTATGCTATACGAAGTTATTAGGTCCCTCGA
AGAGGTTCACTAGCGGATCTCAATTGGGCATACCCATGTTGTCACGTCACTCAGCTCCGCGCTCAACACC
TTCTCGCGTTGGAAAACATTAGCGACATTTACCTGGTGAGCAATCAGACATGCGACGGCTTTAGCCTGGC
CTCCTTAAATTCACCTAAGAATGGGAGCAACCAGCAGGAAAAGGACAAGCAGCGAAAATTCACGCCCCCT
TGGGAGGTGGCGGCATATGCAAAGGATAGCACTCCCACTCTACTACTGGGTATCATATGCTGACTGTATA
TGCATGAGGATAGCATATGCTACCCGGATACAGATTAGGATAGCATATACTACCCAGATATAGATTAGGA
TAGCATATGCTACCCAGATATAGATTAGGATAGCCTATGCTACCCAGATATAAATTAGGATAGCATATAC
TACCCAGATATAGATTAGGATAGCATATGCTACCCAGATATAGATTAGGATAGCCTATGCTACCCAGATA
TAGATTAGGATAGCATATGCTACCCAGATATAGATTAGGATAGCATATGCTATCCAGATATTTGGGTAGT
ATATGCTACCCAGATATAAATTAGGATAGCATATACTACCCTAATCTCTATTAGGATAGCATATGCTACC
CGGATACAGATTAGGATAGCATATACTACCCAGATATAGATTAGGATAGCATATGCTACCCAGATATAGA
TTAGGATAGCCTATGCTACCCAGATATAAATTAGGATAGCATATACTACCCAGATATAGATTAGGATAGC
ATATGCTACCCAGATATAGATTAGGATAGCCTATGCTACCCAGATATAGATTAGGATAGCATATGCTATC
CAGATATTTGGGTAGTATATGCTACCCATGGCAACATTAGCCCACCGTGCTCTCAGCGACCTCGTGAATA
TGAGGACCAACAACCCTGTGCTTGGCGCTCAGGCGCAAGTGTGTGTAATTTGTCCTCCAGATCGCAGCAA
TCGCGCCCCTATCTTGGCCCGCCCACCTACTTATGCAGGTATTCCCCGGGGTGCCATTAGTGGTTTTGTG
GGCAAGTGGTTTGACCGCAGTGGTTAGCGGGGTTACAATCAGCCAAGTTATTACACCCTTATTTTACAGT
CCAAAACCGCAGGGCGGCGTGTGGGGGCTGACGCGTGCCCCCACTCCACAATTTCAAAAAAAAGAGTGGC
CACTTGTCTTTGTTTATGGGCCCCATTGGCGTGGAGCCCCGTTTAATTTTCGGGGGTGTTAGAGACAACC
AGTGGAGTCCGCTGCTGTCGGCGTCCACTCTCTTTCCCCTTGTTACAAATAGAGTGTAACAACATGGTTC
ACCTGTCTTGGTCCCTGCCTGGGACACATCTTAATAACCCCAGTATCATATTGCACTAGGATTATGTGTT
GCCCATAGCCATAAATTCGTGTGAGATGGACATCCAGTCTTTACGGCTTGTCCCCACCCCATGGATTTCT
ATTGTTAAAGATATTCAGAATGTTTCATTCCTACACTAGTATTTATTGCCCAAGGGGTTTGTGAGGGTTA
TATTGGTGTCATAGCACAATGCCACCACTGAACCCCCCGTCCAAATTTTATTCTGGGGGCGTCACCTGAA
ACCTTGTTTTCGAGCACCTCACATACACCTTACTGTTCACAACTCAGCAGTTATTCTATTAGCTAAACGA
AGGAGAATGAAGAAGCAGGCGAAGATTCAGGAGAGTTCACTGCCCGCTCCTTGATCTTCAGCCACTGCCC
TTGTGACTAAAATGGTTCACTACCCTCGTGGAATCCTGACCCCATGTAAATAAAACCGTGACAGCTCATG
GGGTGGGAGATATCGCTGTTCCTTAGGACCCTTTTACTAACCCTAATTCGATAGCATATGCTTCCCGTTG
GGTAACATATGCTATTGAATTAGGGTTAGTCTGGATAGTATATACTACTACCCGGGAAGCATATGCTACC
CGTTTAGGGTTAACAAGGGGGCCTTATAAACACTATTGCTAATGCCCTCTTGAGGGTCCGCTTATCGGTA
GCTACACAGGCCCCTCTGATTGACGTTGGTGTAGCCTCCCGTAGTCTTCCTGGGCCCCTGGGAGGTACAT
GTCCCCCAGCATTGGTGTAAGAGCTTCAGCCAAGAGTTACACATAAAGGCAATGTTGTGTTGCAGTCCAC
AGACTGCAAAGTCTGCTCCAGGATGAAAGCCACTCAGTGTTGGCAAATGTGCACATCCATTTATAAGGAT
GTCAACTACAGTCAGAGAACCCCTTTGTGTTTGGTCCCCCCCCGTGTCACATGTGGAACAGGGCCCAGTT
GGCAAGTTGTACCAACCAACTGAAGGGATTACATGCACTGCCCCGCGAAGAAGGGGCAGAGATGTCGTAG
TCAGGTTTAGTTCGTCCGGGGCGGGGCATCGATCCTCTAGAGTCGACGCTAGCGGATCCGACGCCGCCAT
CTCTAGGCCCGCGCCGGCCCCCTCGCACAGACTTGTGGGAGAAGCTCGGCTACTCCCCTGCCCCGGTTAA
TTTGCATATAATATTTCCTAGTAACTATAGAGGCTTAATGTGCGATAAAAGACAGATAATCTGTTCTTTT
TAATACTAGCTACATTTTACATGATAGGCTTGGATTTCTATAAGAGATACAAATACTAAATTATTATTTT
AAAAAACAGCACAAAAGGAAACTCACCCTAACTGTAAAGTAATTGTGTGTTTTGAGACTATAAATATCCC
TTGGAGAAAAGCCTTGTTTGGGCCGACTCCAGTGGTAATCTACTTCAAGAGAGTAGATTACCACTGGAGT
CTTTTTTGGAATTCCTGCAGCCCGGGGGATCCGCTGCATTAATGAATCGGCCAACGCGCGGGGAGAGGCG
GTTTGCGTATTGGGCGCTCTTCCGCTTCCTCGCTCACTGACTCGCTGCGCTCGGTCGTTCGGCTGCGGCG
AGCGGTATCAGCTCACTCAAAGGCGGTAATACGGTTATCCACAGAATCAGGGGATAACGCAGGAAAGAAC
ATGTGAGCAAAAGGCCAGCAAAAGGCCAGGAACCGTAAAAAGGCCGCGTTGCTGGCGTTTTTCCATAGGC
TCCGCCCCCCTGACGAGCATCACAAAAATCGACGCTCAAGTCAGAGGTGGCGAAACCCGACAGGACTATA
AAGATACCAGGCGTTTCCCCCTGGAAGCTCCCTCGTGCGCTCTCCTGTTCCGACCCTGCCGCTTACCGGA
TACCTGTCCGCCTTTCTCCCTTCGGGAAGCGTGGCGCTTTCTCATAGCTCACGCTGTAGGTATCTCAGTT
CGGTGTAGGTCGTTCGCTCCAAGCTGGGCTGTGTGCACGAACCCCCCGTTCAGCCCGACCGCTGCGCCTT
ATCCGGTAACTATCGTCTTGAGTCCAACCCGGTAAGACACGACTTATCGCCACTGGCAGCAGCCACTGGT
AACAGGATTAGCAGAGCGAGGTATGTAGGCGGTGCTACAGAGTTCTTGAAGTGGTGGCCTAACTACGGCT
ACACTAGAAGAACAGTATTTGGTATCTGCGCTCTGCTGAAGCCAGTTACCTTCGGAAAAAGAGTTGGTAG
CTCTTGATCCGGCAAACAAACCACCGCTGGTAGCGGTGGTTTTTTTGTTTGCAAGCAGCAGATTACGCGC
AGAAAAAAAGGATCTCAAGAAGATCCTTTGATCTTTTCTACGGGGTCTGACGCTCAGTGGAACGAAAACT
CACGTTAAGGGATTTTGGTCATGAGATTATCAAAAAGGATCTTCACCTAGATCCTTTTAAATTAAAAATG
AAGTTTTAAATCAATCTAAAGTATATATGAGTAAACTTGGTCTGACAGTTACCAATGCTTAATCAGTGAG
GCACCTATCTCAGCGATCTGTCTATTTCGTTCATCCATAGTTGCCTGACTCCCCGTCGTGTAGATAACTA
CGATACGGGAGGGCTTACCATCTGGCCCCAGTGCTGCAATGATACCGCGAGACCCACGCTCACCGGCTCC
AGATTTATCAGCAATAAACCAGCCAGCCGGAAGGGCCGAGCGCAGAAGTGGTCCTGCAACTTTATCCGCC
TCCATCCAGTCTATTAATTGTTGCCGGGAAGCTAGAGTAAGTAGTTCGCCAGTTAATAGTTTGCGCAACG
TTGTTGCCATTGCTACAGGCATCGTGGTGTCACGCTCGTCGTTTGGTATGGCTTCATTCAGCTCCGGTTC
CCAACGATCAAGGCGAGTTACATGATCCCCCATGTTGTGCAAAAAAGCGGTTAGCTCCTTCGGTCCTCCG
ATCGTTGTCAGAAGTAAGTTGGCCGCAGTGTTATCACTCATGGTTATGGCAGCACTGCATAATTCTCTTA
CTGTCATGCCATCCGTAAGATGCTTTTCTGTGACTGGTGAGTACTCAACCAAGTCATTCTGAGAATAGTG
TATGCGGCGACCGAGTTGCTCTTGCCCGGCGTCAATACGGGATAATACCGCGCCACATAGCAGAACTTTA
AAAGTGCTCATCATTGGAAAACGTTCTTCGGGGCGAAAACTCTCAAGGATCTTACCGCTGTTGAGATCCA
GTTCGATGTAACCCACTCGTGCACCCAACTGATCTTCAGCATCTTTTACTTTCACCAGCGTTTCTGGGTG
AGCAAAAACAGGAAGGCAAAATGCCGCAAAAAAGGGAATAAGGGCGACACGGAAATGTTGAATACTCATA
CTCTTCCTTTTTCAATATTATTGAAGCATTTATCAGGGTTATTGTCTCATGAGCGGATACATATTTGAAT
GTATTTAGAAAAATAAACAAATAGGGGTTCCGCGCACATTTCCCCGAAAAGTGCCACCTGG
